Addgene plasmid #177365: AAV-CMV-TetRC-2A-Tomato-bGHpA;U6_BsaI-sgRNA
Purpose: AAV expression of Chimeric guide for SaCas9 and reverse tetracycline-controlled transactivator for doxycycline controlled expression
Depositing lab: Naoki Yamamoto. Depositing organization: Hoshi University. Publication: Engineering of AAV-Mediated in Vivo Targeted DNA Methylation Editing System via Staphylococcus Aureus Derived Cas9-SunTag. Yamamoto N, Morita S, Hatada I, Ideta-Otsuka M, Tamura H, Narita M, Igarashi K. Research Square [Preprint] 2021. doi: 10.21203/rs.3.rs-1065603/v1.
Backbone
  Vector backbone: pX602-AAV-TBG__NLS-SaCas9-NLS-HA-OLLAS-bGHpA;U6__BsaI-sgRNA
  Backbone manufacturer: Addgene
  Backbone size w/o insert (bp): 2597
  Total vector size (bp): 6340
  Vector type: Mammalian Expression, AAV
Growth in bacteria
  Bacterial resistance: Ampicillin, 100 μg/mL
  Growth temperature: 37°C
  Growth strain: NEB Stable
  Copy number: High Copy
Gene/Insert 1
  Gene/Insert name: tdTomato
  Species: Synthetic
  Promoter: CMV
  Tag / fusion protein: P2A (C terminal on insert); a tetracycline-controlled transactivator (tTA) (C terminal on insert)
  Cloning method: Gateway Cloning
  Sequencing primers: 5′ AGGGTAGGCTGCTCAA; 3′ ACAAGGTGAAGATGCGCG
Gene/Insert 2
  Gene/Insert name: Chimeric guide for SaCas9
  Species: Staphylococcus aureus
  Insert size (bp): 101
  Promoter: U6 promoter
  Cloning method: Gateway Cloning
  Sequencing primers: 5′ tgtaaacacaaagatattagt; 3′ ACAAGGTGAAGATGCGCG
Terms and licenses: Academic/Nonprofit Terms; Industry Terms: Not Available to Industry
Depositor comments: Please visit https://doi.org/10.21203/rs.3.rs-1065603/v1 for preprint.
How to cite: AAV-CMV-TetRC-2A-Tomato-bGHpA;U6_BsaI-sgRNA was a gift from Naoki Yamamoto (Addgene plasmid # 177365 ; http://n2t.net/addgene:177365 ; RRID:Addgene_177365)
