[The description below was written by a language model from this plasmid's Addgene catalogue record and pLannotate feature annotations shown in this document.]
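Description:
AAV-CMV-TetRC-2A-Tomato-bGHpA;U6_BsaI-sgRNA is an AAV transfer plasmid for mammalian expression, derived from the pX602 SaCas9/sgRNA backbone with the original Cas9 cassette replaced. It is about 6.3 kb and is maintained in bacteria through a high-copy ColE1/pUC-type origin with ampicillin resistance (β-lactamase under its own promoter). An f1 origin is also present. The payload lies between AAV2 inverted terminal repeats, which allow the intervening DNA to be packaged into recombinant AAV particles. The annotation detects one complete ITR and only short fragments of the other, which may reflect how difficult these repeats are to sequence and annotate.

Within the ITRs there are two expression units. The first uses the CMV enhancer and promoter to drive a single open reading frame encoding a tetracycline-controlled transactivator, followed by a 2A peptide and tdTomato, and ends in the bovine growth hormone polyadenylation signal. The 2A element lets the transactivator and the red fluorescent reporter be produced as separate proteins from one transcript, so fluorescence marks transduced cells. The catalogue fields are inconsistent about the transactivator: the tag field calls it tTA, while the purpose statement and the feature table identify a reverse transactivator (rtTA3-like, with VP16-derived minimal activation repeats), which would activate Tet-responsive promoters when doxycycline is present. The second unit, in the opposite orientation, is a human U6 promoter driving the Staphylococcus aureus Cas9 guide RNA scaffold, with BsaI sites indicated by the name for inserting a spacer.

The plasmid carries no Cas9 itself. According to the record, it supplies the guide and the doxycycline-dependent regulator as one component of a multi-vector AAV system for in vivo targeted DNA methylation editing with SaCas9-SunTag.
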