Features (pLannotate 1.2.2; 18 found; start..end, strand, type, name):
     12..39      +  repeat_region  AAV2 ITR (fragment): inverted terminal repeat of adeno-associated virus serotype 2 inverted
     68..95      +  repeat_region  AAV2 ITR (fragment): inverted terminal repeat of adeno-associated virus serotype 2 inverted
    154..533     +  enhancer       CMV enhancer: human cytomegalovirus immediate early enhancer
    534..737     +  promoter       CMV promoter: human cytomegalovirus (CMV) immediate early promoter
    762..1459    +  CDS            rtTA3 (fragment): reverse tetracycline transactivator 3 activates expression from Tet-responsive promoters in the presence of doxycycline
   1389..1499    +  CDS            VP48: 3 tandem repeats of the minimal activation domain of herpes simplex virus VP16 (Cheng et al., 2013)
   1572..2999    +  CDS            tdTomato: tdTomato is a basic (constitutively fluorescent) orange fluorescent protein published in 2004, derived from Discosoma sp.. It is reported to be a somewhat slowly-maturing tandem dimer with low acid sensitivity.
   3033..3144    +  polyA_signal   bGH poly(A) signal: bovine growth hormone polyadenylation signal
   3252..3327    -  misc_RNA       Sa gRNA scaffold: guide RNA scaffold for the Staphylococcus aureus CRISPR/Cas9 system
   3356..3596    -  promoter       U6 promoter: RNA polymerase III promoter for human U6 snRNA
   3606..3746    +  repeat_region  AAV2 ITR: inverted terminal repeat of adeno-associated virus serotype 2 inverted
   3751..3802    -  misc_feature   bom (fragment): basis of mobility region from pBR322
   3821..4276    +  rep_origin     f1 ori (sequence partly withheld): f1 bacteriophage origin of replication; arrow indicates direction of (+) strand synthesis
   4277..4326    -  misc_feature   bom (fragment): basis of mobility region from pBR322
   4428..4463    -  CDS            rop (fragment): Rop protein, which maintains plasmids at low copy number; rop
   4558..4662    +  promoter       AmpR promoter: bla
   4663..5523    +  CDS            AmpR: β-lactamase; bla; confers resistance to ampicillin, carbenicillin, and related antibiotics
   5694..6282    +  rep_origin     ori: high-copy-number ColE1/pMB1/pBR322/pUC origin of replication
>Addgene plasmid #177365 | AAV-CMV-TetRC-2A-Tomato-bGHpA;U6_BsaI-sgRNA | addgene full sequence | sequence record 353664 | Addgene NGS Result
CCTGCAGGCAGCTGCGCGCTCGCTCGCTCACTGAGGCCGCCCGGGCGTCGGGCGACCTTTGGTCGCCCGG
CCTCAGTGAGCGAGCGAGCGCGCAGAGAGGGAGTGGCCAACTCCATCACTAGGGGTTCCTGCGGCCTCTA
GACTCGAGGCGTTGACATTGATTATTGACTAGTTATTAATAGTAATCAATTACGGGGTCATTAGTTCATA
GCCCATATATGGAGTTCCGCGTTACATAACTTACGGTAAATGGCCCGCCTGGCTGACCGCCCAACGACCC
CCGCCCATTGACGTCAATAATGACGTATGTTCCCATAGTAACGCCAATAGGGACTTTCCATTGACGTCAA
TGGGTGGAGTATTTACGGTAAACTGCCCACTTGGCAGTACATCAAGTGTATCATATGCCAAGTACGCCCC
CTATTGACGTCAATGACGGTAAATGGCCCGCCTGGCATTATGCCCAGTACATGACCTTATGGGACTTTCC
TACTTGGCAGTACATCTACGTATTAGTCATCGCTATTACCATGGTGATGCGGTTTTGGCAGTACATCAAT
GGGCGTGGATAGCGGTTTGACTCACGGGGATTTCCAAGTCTCCACCCCATTGACGTCAATGGGAGTTTGT
TTTGGCACCAAAATCAACGGGACTTTCCAAAATGTCGTAACAACTCCGCCCCATTGACGCAAATGGGCGG
TAGGCGTGTACGGTGGGAGGTCTATATAAGCAGAGCTCTCTGGCTAACTACCGGTGCCACCATGTCTAGA
CTGGACAAGAGCAAAGTCATAAACGGAGCTCTGGAATTACTCAATGGTGTCGGTATCGAAGGCCTGACGA
CAAGGAAACTCGCTCAAAAGCTGGGAGTTGAGCAGCCTACCCTGTACTGGCACGTGAAGAACAAGCGGGC
CCTGCTCGATGCCCTGCCAATCGAGATGCTGGACAGGCATCATACCCACTTCTGCCCCCTGGAAGGCGAG
TCATGGCAAGACTTTCTGCGGAACAACGCCAAGTCATACCGCTGTGCTCTCCTCTCACATCGCGACGGGG
CTAAAGTGCATCTCGGCACCCGCCCAACAGAGAAACAGTACGAAACCCTGGAAAATCAGCTCGCGTTCCT
GTGTCAGCAAGGCTTCTCCCTGGAGAACGCACTGTACGCTCTGTCCGCCGTGGGCCACTTTACACTGGGC
TGCGTATTGGAGGAACAGGAGCATCAAGTAGCAAAAGAGGAAAGAGAGACACCTACCACCGATTCTATGC
CCCCACTTCTGAGACAAGCAATTGAGCTGTTCGACCGGCAGGGAGCCGAACCTGCCTTCCTTTTCGGCCT
GGAACTAATCATATGTGGCCTGGAGAAACAGCTAAAGTGCGAAAGCGGCGGGCCGACCGACGCCCTTGAC
GATTTTGACTTAGACATGCTCCCAGCCGATGCCCTTGACGACTTTGACCTTGATATGCTGCCTGCTGACG
CTCTTGACGATTTTGACCTTGACATGCTCCCCGGGGGAAGCGGAGCTACTAACTTCAGCCTGCTGAAGCA
GGCTGGAGACGTGGAGGAGAACCCTGGACCTATGGTGAGCAAGGGCGAGGAGGTCATCAAAGAGTTCATG
CGCTTCAAGGTGCGCATGGAGGGCTCCATGAACGGCCACGAGTTCGAGATCGAGGGCGAGGGCGAGGGCC
GCCCCTACGAGGGCACCCAGACCGCCAAGCTGAAGGTGACCAAGGGCGGCCCCCTGCCCTTCGCCTGGGA
CATCCTGTCCCCCCAGTTCATGTACGGCTCCAAGGCGTACGTGAAGCACCCCGCCGACATCCCCGATTAC
AAGAAGCTGTCCTTCCCCGAGGGCTTCAAGTGGGAGCGCGTGATGAACTTCGAGGACGGCGGTCTGGTGA
CCGTGACCCAGGACTCCTCCCTGCAGGACGGCACGCTGATCTACAAGGTGAAGATGCGCGGCACCAACTT
CCCCCCCGACGGCCCCGTAATGCAGAAGAAGACCATGGGCTGGGAGGCCTCCACCGAGCGCCTGTACCCC
CGCGACGGCGTGCTGAAGGGCGAGATCCACCAGGCCCTGAAGCTGAAGGACGGCGGCCACTACCTGGTGG
AGTTCAAGACCATCTACATGGCCAAGAAGCCCGTGCAACTGCCCGGCTACTACTACGTGGACACCAAGCT
GGACATCACCTCCCACAACGAGGACTACACCATCGTGGAACAGTACGAGCGCTCCGAGGGCCGCCACCAC
CTGTTCCTGGGGCATGGCACCGGCAGCACCGGCAGCGGCAGCTCCGGCACCGCCTCCTCCGAGGACAACA
ACATGGCCGTCATCAAAGAGTTCATGCGCTTCAAGGTGCGCATGGAGGGCTCCATGAACGGCCACGAGTT
CGAGATCGAGGGCGAGGGCGAGGGCCGCCCCTACGAGGGCACCCAGACCGCCAAGCTGAAGGTGACCAAG
GGCGGCCCCCTGCCCTTCGCCTGGGACATCCTGTCCCCCCAGTTCATGTACGGCTCCAAGGCGTACGTGA
AGCACCCCGCCGACATCCCCGATTACAAGAAGCTGTCCTTCCCCGAGGGCTTCAAGTGGGAGCGCGTGAT
GAACTTCGAGGACGGCGGTCTGGTGACCGTGACCCAGGACTCCTCCCTGCAGGACGGCACGCTGATCTAC
AAGGTGAAGATGCGCGGCACCAACTTCCCCCCCGACGGCCCCGTAATGCAGAAGAAGACCATGGGCTGGG
AGGCCTCCACCGAGCGCCTGTACCCCCGCGACGGCGTGCTGAAGGGCGAGATCCACCAGGCCCTGAAGCT
GAAGGACGGCGGCCACTACCTGGTGGAGTTCAAGACCATCTACATGGCCAAGAAGCCCGTGCAACTGCCC
GGCTACTACTACGTGGACACCAAGCTGGACATCACCTCCCACAACGAGGACTACACCATCGTGGAACAGT
ACGAGCGCTCCGAGGGCCGCCACCACCTGTTCCTGTACGGCATGGACGAGCTGTACAAGTGAGAATTCCT
AGAGCTCGCTGATCAGCCTCGACTGTGCCTTCTAGTTGCCAGCCATCTGTTGTTTGCCCCTCCCCCGTGC
CTTCCTTGACCCTGGAAGGTGCCACTCCCACTGTCCTTTCCTAATAAAATGAGGAAATTGCATCGCATTG
TCTGAGTAGGTGTCATTCTATTCTGGGGGGTGGGGTGGGGCAGGACAGCAAGGGGGAGGATTGGGAAGAG
AATAGCAGGCATGCTGGGGAGGTACCAAAAATCTCGCCAACAAGTTGACGAGATAAACACGGCATTTTGC
CTTGTTTTAGTAGATTCTGTTTCCAGAGTACTAAAACTGAGACCTGCCGTGGTCTCCGGTGTTTCGTCCT
TTCCACAAGATATATAAAGCCAAGAAATCGAAATACTTTCAAGTTACGGTAAGCATATGATAGTCCATTT
TAAAACATAATTTTAAAACTGCAAACTACCCAAGAAATTATTACTTTCTACGTCACGTATTTTGTACTAA
TATCTTTGTGTTTACAGTCAAATTAATTCCAATTATCTCTCTAACAGCCTTGTATCGTATATGCAAATAT
GAAGGAATCATGGGAAATAGGCCCTCAGCGGCCGCAGGAACCCCTAGTGATGGAGTTGGCCACTCCCTCT
CTGCGCGCTCGCTCGCTCACTGAGGCCGGGCGACCAAAGGTCGCCCGACGCCCGGGCTTTGCCCGGGCGG
CCTCAGTGAGCGAGCGAGCGCGCAGCTGCCTGCAGGGGCGCCTGATGCGGTATTTTCTCCTTACGCATCT
GTGCGGTATTTCACACCGCATA
[95 nt withheld, positions 3803-3897]
T
[46 nt withheld, positions 3899-3944]
C
[141 nt withheld, positions 3946-4086]
CCTTTGACGTTGGAGTCCACGTTCTTT
[37 nt withheld, positions 4114-4150]
ACTCTATCTCGGGCTATTCTTTTGATTTATAAGGGATTTTGCCGATTTCGGTCTATTGGTTAAAAAATGA
GCTGATTTAACAAAAATTTAACGCGAATTTTAACAAAATATTAACGTTTACAATTTTATGGTGCACTCTC
AGTACAATCTGCTCTGATGCCGCATAGTTAAGCCAGCCCCGACACCCGCCAACACCCGCTGACGCGCCCT
GACGGGCTTGTCTGCTCCCGGCATCCGCTTACAGACAAGCTGTGACCGTCTCCGGGAGCTGCATGTGTCA
GAGGTTTTCACCGTCATCACCGAAACGCGCGAGACGAAAGGGCCTCGTGATACGCCTATTTTTATAGGTT
AATGTCATGATAATAATGGTTTCTTAGACGTCAGGTGGCACTTTTCGGGGAAATGTGCGCGGAACCCCTA
TTTGTTTATTTTTCTAAATACATTCAAATATGTATCCGCTCATGAGACAATAACCCTGATAAATGCTTCA
ATAATATTGAAAAAGGAAGAGTATGAGTATTCAACATTTCCGTGTCGCCCTTATTCCCTTTTTTGCGGCA
TTTTGCCTTCCTGTTTTTGCTCACCCAGAAACGCTGGTGAAAGTAAAAGATGCTGAAGATCAGTTGGGTG
CACGAGTGGGTTACATCGAACTGGATCTCAACAGCGGTAAGATCCTTGAGAGTTTTCGCCCCGAAGAACG
TTTTCCAATGATGAGCACTTTTAAAGTTCTGCTATGTGGCGCGGTATTATCCCGTATTGACGCCGGGCAA
GAGCAACTCGGTCGCCGCATACACTATTCTCAGAATGACTTGGTTGAGTACTCACCAGTCACAGAAAAGC
ATCTTACGGATGGCATGACAGTAAGAGAATTATGCAGTGCTGCCATAACCATGAGTGATAACACTGCGGC
CAACTTACTTCTGACAACGATCGGAGGACCGAAGGAGCTAACCGCTTTTTTGCACAACATGGGGGATCAT
GTAACTCGCCTTGATCGTTGGGAACCGGAGCTGAATGAAGCCATACCAAACGACGAGCGTGACACCACGA
TGCCTGTAGCAATGGCAACAACGTTGCGCAAACTATTAACTGGCGAACTACTTACTCTAGCTTCCCGGCA
ACAATTAATAGACTGGATGGAGGCGGATAAAGTTGCAGGACCACTTCTGCGCTCGGCCCTTCCGGCTGGC
TGGTTTATTGCTGATAAATCTGGAGCCGGTGAGCGTGGAAGCCGCGGTATCATTGCAGCACTGGGGCCAG
ATGGTAAGCCCTCCCGTATCGTAGTTATCTACACGACGGGGAGTCAGGCAACTATGGATGAACGAAATAG
ACAGATCGCTGAGATAGGTGCCTCACTGATTAAGCATTGGTAACTGTCAGACCAAGTTTACTCATATATA
CTTTAGATTGATTTAAAACTTCATTTTTAATTTAAAAGGATCTAGGTGAAGATCCTTTTTGATAATCTCA
TGACCAAAATCCCTTAACGTGAGTTTTCGTTCCACTGAGCGTCAGACCCCGTAGAAAAGATCAAAGGATC
TTCTTGAGATCCTTTTTTTCTGCGCGTAATCTGCTGCTTGCAAACAAAAAAACCACCGCTACCAGCGGTG
GTTTGTTTGCCGGATCAAGAGCTACCAACTCTTTTTCCGAAGGTAACTGGCTTCAGCAGAGCGCAGATAC
CAAATACTGTTCTTCTAGTGTAGCCGTAGTTAGGCCACCACTTCAAGAACTCTGTAGCACCGCCTACATA
CCTCGCTCTGCTAATCCTGTTACCAGTGGCTGCTGCCAGTGGCGATAAGTCGTGTCTTACCGGGTTGGAC
TCAAGACGATAGTTACCGGATAAGGCGCAGCGGTCGGGCTGAACGGGGGGTTCGTGCACACAGCCCAGCT
TGGAGCGAACGACCTACACCGAACTGAGATACCTACAGCGTGAGCTATGAGAAAGCGCCACGCTTCCCGA
AGGGAGAAAGGCGGACAGGTATCCGGTAAGCGGCAGGGTCGGAACAGGAGAGCGCACGAGGGAGCTTCCA
GGGGGAAACGCCTGGTATCTTTATAGTCCTGTCGGGTTTCGCCACCTCTGACTTGAGCGTCGATTTTTGT
GATGCTCGTCAGGGGGGCGGAGCCTATGGAAAAACGCCAGCAACGCGGCCTTTTTACGGTTCCTGGCCTT
TTGCTGGCCTTTTGCTCACATGT
